>Addgene plasmid #227945 | pMCB320 sgCdkn1a.1 | addgene full sequence | sequence record 459266 | Addgene NGS Result
GCTCCCTGCTTGTGTGTTGGAGGTCGCTGAGTAGTGCGCGAGCAAAATTTAAGCTACAACAAGGCAAGGC
TTGACCGACAATTGCATGAAGAATCTGCTTAGGGTTAGGCGTTTTGCGCTGCTTCGCGATGTACGGGCCA
GATATACGCGTTGACATTGATTATTGACTAGTTATTAATAGTAATCAATTACGGGGTCATTAGTTCATAG
CCCATATATGGAGTTCCGCGTTACATAACTTACGGTAAATGGCCCGCCTGGCTGACCGCCCAACGACCCC
CGCCCATTGACGTCAATAATGACGTATGTTCCCATAGTAACGCCAATAGGGACTTTCCATTGACGTCAAT
GGGTGGAGTATTTACGGTAAACTGCCCACTTGGCAGTACATCAAGTGTATCATATGCCAAGTACGCCCCC
TATTGACGTCAATGACGGTAAATGGCCCGCCTGGCATTATGCCCAGTACATGACCTTATGGGACTTTCCT
ACTTGGCAGTACATCTACGTATTAGTCATCGCTATTACCATGGTGATGCGGTTTTGGCAGTACATCAATG
GGCGTGGATAGCGGTTTGACTCACGGGGATTTCCAAGTCTCCACCCCATTGACGTCAATGGGAGTTTGTT
TTGGCACCAAAATCAACGGGACTTTCCAAAATGTCGTAACAACTCCGCCCCATTGACGCAAATGGGCGGT
AGGCGTGTACGGTGGGAGGTCTATATAAGCAGCGCGTTTTGCCTGTACTGGGTCTCTCTGGTTAGACCAG
ATCTGAGCCTGGGAGCTCTCTGGCTAACTAGGGAACCCACTGCTTAAGCCTCAATAAAGCTTGCCTTGAG
TGCTTCAAGTAGTGTGTGCCCGTCTGTTGTGTGACTCTGGTAACTAGAGATCCCTCAGACCCTTTTAGTC
AGTGTGGAAAATCTCTAGCAGTGGCGCCCGAACAGGGACTTGAAAGCGAAAGGGAAACCAGAGGAGCTCT
CTCGACGCAGGACTCGGCTTGCTGAAGCGCGCACGGCAAGAGGCGAGGGGCGGCGACTGGTGAGTACGCC
AAAAATTTTGACTAGCGGAGGCTAGAAGGAGAGAGATGGGTGCGAGAGCGTCAGTATTAAGCGGGGGAGA
ATTAGATCGCGATGGGAAAAAATTCGGTTAAGGCCAGGGGGAAAGAAAAAATATAAATTAAAACATATAG
TATGGGCAAGCAGGGAGCTAGAACGATTCGCAGTTAATCCTGGCCTGTTAGAAACATCAGAAGGCTGTAG
ACAAATACTGGGACAGCTACAACCATCCCTTCAGACAGGATCAGAAGAACTTAGATCATTATATAATACA
GTAGCAACCCTCTATTGTGTGCATCAAAGGATAGAGATAAAAGACACCAAGGAAGCTTTAGACAAGATAG
AGGAAGAGCAAAACAAAAGTAAGACCACCGCACAGCAAGCGGCCGGCCGCTGATCTTCAGACCTGGAGGA
GGAGATATGAGGGACAATTGGAGAAGTGAATTATATAAATATAAAGTAGTAAAAATTGAACCATTAGGAG
TAGCACCCACCAAGGCAAAGAGAAGAGTGGTGCAGAGAGAAAAAAGAGCAGTGGGAATAGGAGCTTTGTT
CCTTGGGTTCTTGGGAGCAGCAGGAAGCACTATGGGCGCAGCGTCAATGACGCTGACGGTACAGGCCAGA
CAATTATTGTCTGGTATAGTGCAGCAGCAGAACAATTTGCTGAGGGCTATTGAGGCGCAACAGCATCTGT
TGCAACTCACAGTCTGGGGCATCAAGCAGCTCCAGGCAAGAATCCTGGCTGTGGAAAGATACCTAAAGGA
TCAACAGCTCCTGGGGATTTGGGGTTGCTCTGGAAAACTCATTTGCACCACTGCTGTGCCTTGGAATGCT
AGTTGGAGTAATAAATCTCTGGAACAGATTTGGAATCACACGACCTGGATGGAGTGGGACAGAGAAATTA
ACAATTACACAAGCTTAATACACTCCTTAATTGAAGAATCGCAAAACCAGCAAGAAAAGAATGAACAAGA
ATTATTGGAATTAGATAAATGGGCAAGTTTGTGGAATTGGTTTAACATAACAAATTGGCTGTGGTATATA
AAATTATTCATAATGATAGTAGGAGGCTTGGTAGGTTTAAGAATAGTTTTTGCTGTACTTTCTATAGTGA
ATAGAGTTAGGCAGGGATATTCACCATTATCGTTTCAGACCCACCTCCCAACCCCGAGGGGACCCGACAG
GCCCGAAGGAATAGAAGAAGAAGGTGGAGAGAGAGACAGAGACAGATCCATTCGATTAGTGAACGGATCG
GCACTGCGTGCGCCAATTCTGCAGACAAATGGCAGTATTCATCCACAATTTTAAAAGAAAAGGGGGGATT
GGGGGGTACAGTGCAGGGGAAAGAATAGTAGACATAATAGCAACAGACATACAAACTAAAGAATTACAAA
AACAAATTACAAAAATTCAAAATTTTCGGGTTTATTACAGGGACAGCAGAGATCCAGTTTGGTTAGTACC
GGGCCCGCTCTAGAGATCCGACGCGCCATCTCTAGGCCCGCGCCGGCCCCCTCGCACGGACTTGTGGGAG
AAGCTCGGCTACTCCCCTGCCCCGGTTAATTTGCATATAATATTTCCTAGTAACTATAGAGGCTTAATGT
GCGATAAAAGACAGATAATCTGTTCTTTTTAATACTAGCTACATTTTACATGATAGGCTTGGATTTCTAT
AACTTCGTATAGCATACATTATACGAAGTTATAAACAGCACAAAAGGAAACTCACCCTAACTGTAAAGTA
ATTGTGTGTTTTGAGACTATAAGTATCCCTTGGAGAACCACCTTGTTGGGAACAGGTCGGACATCACCGT
TTAAGAGCTAAGCTGGAAACAGCATAGCAAGTTTAAATAAGGCTAGTCCGTTATCAACTTGAAAAAGTGG
CACCGAGTCGGTGCTTTTTTTCTCGAGTACTAGGATCCATTAGGCGGCCGCGTGGATAACCGTATTACCG
CCATGCATGTGCCCGTCAGTGGGCAGAGCGCACATCGCCCACAGTCCCCGAGAAGTTGGGGGGAGGGGTC
GGCAATTGAACCGGTGCCTAGAGAAGGTGGCGCGGGGTAAACTGGGAAAGTGATGTCGTGTACTGGCTCC
GCCTTTTTCCCGAGGGTGGGGGAGAACCGTATATAAGTGCAGTAGTCGCCGTGAACGTTCTTTTTCGCAA
CGGGTTTGCCGCCAGAACACAGGTAAGTGCCGTGTGTGGTTCCCGCGGGCCTGGCCTCTTTACGGGTTAT
GGCCCTTGCGTGCCTTGAATTACTTCCACCTGGCTGCAGTACGTGATTCTTGATCCCGAGCTTCGGGTTG
GAAGTGGGTGGGAGAGTTCGAGGCCTTGCGCTTAAGGAGCCCCTTCGCCTCGTGCTTGAGTTGAGGCCTG
GCCTGGGCGCTGGGGCCGCCGCGTGCGAATCTGGTGGCACCTTCGCGCCTGTCTCGCTGCTTTCGATAAG
TCTCTAGCCATTTAAAATTTTTGATGACCTGCTGCGACGCTTTTTTTCTGGCAAGATAGTCTTGTAAATG
CGGGCCAAGATCTGCACACTGGTATTTCGGTTTTTGGGGCCGCGGGCGGCGACGGGGCCCGTGCGTCCCA
GCGCACATGTTCGGCGAGGCGGGGCCTGCGAGCGCGGCCACCGAGAATCGGACGGGGGTAGTCTCAAGCT
GGCCGGCCTGCTCTGGTGCCTGGCCTCGCGCCGCCGTGTATCGCCCCGCCCTGGGCGGCAAGGCTGGCCC
GGTCGGCACCAGTTGCGTGAGCGGAAAGATGGCCGCTTCCCGGCCCTGCTGCAGGGAGCTCAAAATGGAG
GACGCGGCGCTCGGGAGAGCGGGCGGGTGAGTCACCCACACAAAGGAAAAGGGCCTTTCCGTCCTCAGCC
GTCGCTTCATGTGACTCCACGGAGTACCGGGCGCCGTCCAGGCACCTCGATTAGTTCTCGCGCTTTTGGA
GTACGTCGTCTTTAGGTTGGGGGGAGGGGTTTTATGCGATGGAGTTTCCCCACACTGAGTGGGTGGAGAC
TGAAGTTAGGCCAGCTTGGCACTTGATGTAATTCTCCTTGGAATTTGCCCTTTTTGAGTTTGGATCTTGG
TTCATTCTCAAGCCTCAGACAGTGGTTCAAAGTTTTTTTCTTCCATTTCAGGTGTCGTGAGCTAGCCCAC
CATGACCGAGTACAAGCCCACGGTGCGCCTCGCCACCCGCGACGACGTCCCCCGGGCCGTACGCACCCTC
GCCGCCGCGTTCGCCGACTACCCCGCCACGCGCCACACCGTCGACCCGGACCGCCACATCGAGCGGGTCA
CCGAGCTGCAAGAACTCTTCCTCACGCGCGTCGGGCTCGACATCGGCAAGGTGTGGGTCGCGGACGACGG
CGCCGCGGTGGCGGTCTGGACCACGCCGGAGAGCGTCGAAGCGGGGGCGGTGTTCGCCGAGATCGGCCCG
CGCATGGCCGAGTTGAGCGGTTCCCGGCTGGCCGCGCAGCAACAGATGGAAGGCCTCCTGGCGCCGCACC
GGCCCAAGGAGCCCGCGTGGTTCCTGGCCACCGTCGGCGTCTCGCCCGACCACCAGGGCAAGGGTCTGGG
CAGCGCCGTCGTGCTCCCCGGAGTGGAGGCGGCCGAGCGCGCCGGGGTGCCCGCCTTCCTGGAGACCTCC
GCGCCCCGCAACCTCCCCTTCTACGAGCGGCTCGGCTTCACCGTCACCGCCGACGTCGAGGTGCCCGAAG
GACCGCGCACCTGGTGCATGACCCGCAAGCCCGGTGCCGGATCGGGAGAGGGCAGAGGAAGTCTGCTAAC
ATGCGGTGACGTCGAGGAGAATCCTGGCCCACCGGTCGCCACCATGGTGAGCAAGGGCGAGGAGGATAAC
ATGGCCATCATCAAGGAGTTCATGCGCTTCAAGGTGCACATGGAGGGCTCCGTGAACGGCCACGAGTTCG
AGATCGAGGGCGAGGGCGAGGGCCGCCCCTACGAGGGCACCCAGACCGCCAAGCTGAAGGTGACCAAGGG
TGGCCCCCTGCCCTTCGCCTGGGACATCCTGTCCCCTCAGTTCATGTACGGCTCCAAGGCCTACGTGAAG
CACCCCGCCGACATCCCCGACTACTTGAAGCTGTCCTTCCCCGAGGGCTTCAAGTGGGAGCGCGTGATGA
ACTTCGAGGACGGCGGCGTGGTGACCGTGACCCAGGACTCCTCCCTGCAGGACGGCGAGTTCATCTACAA
GGTGAAGCTGCGCGGCACCAACTTCCCCTCCGACGGCCCCGTAATGCAGAAGAAGACCATGGGCTGGGAG
GCCTCCTCCGAGCGGATGTACCCCGAGGACGGCGCCCTGAAGGGCGAGATCAAGCAGAGGCTGAAGCTGA
AGGACGGCGGCCACTACGACGCTGAGGTCAAGACCACCTACAAGGCCAAGAAGCCCGTGCAGCTGCCCGG
CGCCTACAACGTCAACATCAAGTTGGACATCACCTCCCACAACGAGGACTACACCATCGTGGAACAGTAC
GAACGCGCCGAGGGCCGCCACTCCACCGGCGGCATGGACGAGCTGTACAAGTAAGAATTCGTCGAGGGAC
CTAATAACTTCGTATAGCATACATTATACGAAGTTATACATGTTTAAGGGTTCCGGTTCCACTAGGTACA
ATTCGATATCAAGCTTATCGATAATCAACCTCTGGATTACAAAATTTGTGAAAGATTGACTGGTATTCTT
AACTATGTTGCTCCTTTTACGCTATGTGGATACGCTGCTTTAATGCCTTTGTATCATGCTATTGCTTCCC
GTATGGCTTTCATTTTCTCCTCCTTGTATAAATCCTGGTTGCTGTCTCTTTATGAGGAGTTGTGGCCCGT
TGTCAGGCAACGTGGCGTGGTGTGCACTGTGTTTGCTGACGCAACCCCCACTGGTTGGGGCATTGCCACC
ACCTGTCAGCTCCTTTCCGGGACTTTCGCTTTCCCCCTCCCTATTGCCACGGCGGAACTCATCGCCGCCT
GCCTTGCCCGCTGCTGGACAGGGGCTCGGCTGTTGGGCACTGACAATTCCGTGGTGTTGTCGGGGAAATC
ATCGTCCTTTCCTTGGCTGCTCGCCTGTGTTGCCACCTGGATTCTGCGCGGGACGTCCTTCTGCTACGTC
CCTTCGGCCCTCAATCCAGCGGACCTTCCTTCCCGCGGCCTGCTGCCGGCTCTGCGGCCTCTTCCGCGTC
TTCGCCTTCGCCCTCAGACGAGTCGGATCTCCCTTTGGGCCGCCTCCCCGCATCGATACCGTCGACCTCG
ATCGAGACCTAGAAAAACATGGAGCAATCACAAGTAGCAATACAGCAGCTACCAATGCTGATTGTGCCTG
GCTAGAAGCACAAGAGGAGGAGGAGGTGGGTTTTCCAGTCACACCTCAGGTACCTTTAAGACCAATGACT
TACAAGGCAGCTGTAGATCTTAGCCACTTTTTAAAAGAAAAGGGGGGACTGGAAGGGCTAATTCACTCCC
AACGAAGACAAGATATCCTTGATCTGTGGATCTACCACACACAAGGCTACTTCCCTGATTGGCAGAACTA
CACACCAGGGCCAGGGATCAGATATCCACTGACCTTTGGATGGTGCTACAAGCTAGTACCAGTTGAGCAA
GAGAAGGTAGAAGAAGCCAATGAAGGAGAGAACACCCGCTTGTTACACCCTGTGAGCCTGCATGGGATGG
ATGACCCGGAGAGAGAAGTATTAGAGTGGAGGTTTGACAGCCGCCTAGCATTTCATCACATGGCCCGAGA
GCTGCATCCGGACTGTACTGGGTCTCTCTGGTTAGACCAGATCTGAGCCTGGGAGCTCTCTGGCTAACTA
GGGAACCCACTGCTTAAGCCTCAATAAAGCTTGCCTTGAGTGCTTCAAGTAGTGTGTGCCCGTCTGTTGT
GTGACTCTGGTAACTAGAGATCCCTCAGACCCTTTTAGTCAGTGTGGAAAATCTCTAGCAGCATGTGAGC
AAAAGGCCAGCAAAAGGCCAGGAACCGTAAAAAGGCCGCGTTGCTGGCGTTTTTCCATAGGCTCCGCCCC
CCTGACGAGCATCACAAAAATCGACGCTCAAGTCAGAGGTGGCGAAACCCGACAGGACTATAAAGATACC
AGGCGTTTCCCCCTGGAAGCTCCCTCGTGCGCTCTCCTGTTCCGACCCTGCCGCTTACCGGATACCTGTC
CGCCTTTCTCCCTTCGGGAAGCGTGGCGCTTTCTCATAGCTCACGCTGTAGGTATCTCAGTTCGGTGTAG
GTCGTTCGCTCCAAGCTGGGCTGTGTGCACGAACCCCCCGTTCAGCCCGACCGCTGCGCCTTATCCGGTA
ACTATCGTCTTGAGTCCAACCCGGTAAGACACGACTTATCGCCACTGGCAGCAGCCACTGGTAACAGGAT
TAGCAGAGCGAGGTATGTAGGCGGTGCTACAGAGTTCTTGAAGTGGTGGCCTAACTACGGCTACACTAGA
AGAACAGTATTTGGTATCTGCGCTCTGCTGAAGCCAGTTACCTTCGGAAAAAGAGTTGGTAGCTCTTGAT
CCGGCAAACAAACCACCGCTGGTAGCGGTGGTTTTTTTGTTTGCAAGCAGCAGATTACGCGCAGAAAAAA
AGGATCTCAAGAAGATCCTTTGATCTTTTCTACGGGGTCTGACGCTCAGTGGAACGAAAACTCACGTTAA
GGGATTTTGGTCATGAGATTATCAAAAAGGATCTTCACCTAGATCCTTTTAAATTAAAAATGAAGTTTTA
AATCAATCTAAAGTATATATGAGTAAACTTGGTCTGACAGTTACCAATGCTTAATCAGTGAGGCACCTAT
CTCAGCGATCTGTCTATTTCGTTCATCCATAGTTGCCTGACTCCCCGTCGTGTAGATAACTACGATACGG
GAGGGCTTACCATCTGGCCCCAGTGCTGCAATGATACCGCGAGACCCACGCTCACCGGCTCCAGATTTAT
CAGCAATAAACCAGCCAGCCGGAAGGGCCGAGCGCAGAAGTGGTCCTGCAACTTTATCCGCCTCCATCCA
GTCTATTAATTGTTGCCGGGAAGCTAGAGTAAGTAGTTCGCCAGTTAATAGTTTGCGCAACGTTGTTGCC
ATTGCTACAGGCATCGTGGTGTCACGCTCGTCGTTTGGTATGGCTTCATTCAGCTCCGGTTCCCAACGAT
CAAGGCGAGTTACATGATCCCCCATGTTGTGCAAAAAAGCGGTTAGCTCCTTCGGTCCTCCGATCGTTGT
CAGAAGTAAGTTGGCCGCAGTGTTATCACTCATGGTTATGGCAGCACTGCATAATTCTCTTACTGTCATG
CCATCCGTAAGATGCTTTTCTGTGACTGGTGAGTACTCAACCAAGTCATTCTGAGAATAGTGTATGCGGC
GACCGAGTTGCTCTTGCCCGGCGTCAATACGGGATAATACCGCGCCACATAGCAGAACTTTAAAAGTGCT
CATCATTGGAAAACGTTCTTCGGGGCGAAAACTCTCAAGGATCTTACCGCTGTTGAGATCCAGTTCGATG
TAACCCACTCGTGCACCCAACTGATCTTCAGCATCTTTTACTTTCACCAGCGTTTCTGGGTGAGCAAAAA
CAGGAAGGCAAAATGCCGCAAAAAAGGGAATAAGGGCGACACGGAAATGTTGAATACTCATACTCTTCCT
TTTTCAATATTATTGAAGCATTTATCAGGGTTATTGTCTCATGAGCGGATACATATTTGAATGTATTTAG
AAAAATAAACAAATAGGGGTTCCGCGCACATTTCCCCGAAAAGTGCCACCTGACGTCGACGGATCGGGAG
ATCTCCCGATCCCCTATGGTGCACTCTCAGTACAATCTGCTCTGATGCCGCATAGTTAAGCCAGTATCT
Features (pLannotate 1.2.2; 23 found; start..end, strand, type, name):
    153..532     +  enhancer       CMV enhancer: human cytomegalovirus immediate early enhancer
    533..732     +  promoter       CMV promoter: human cytomegalovirus (CMV) immediate early promoter
    750..930     +  LTR            5' LTR (truncated): truncated 5' long terminal repeat (LTR) from HIV-1
    977..1102    +  misc_feature   HIV-1 Ψ: packaging signal of human immunodeficiency virus type 1
   1086..1424    +  CDS            HIV-1 gag (fragment): gag protein from human immunodeficiency virus 1; gag
   1599..1832    +  misc_feature   RRE: The Rev response element (RRE) of HIV-1 allows for Rev-dependent mRNA export from the nucleus to the cytoplasm.
   2209..2309    +  CDS            Rev (fragment): human immunodeficiency virus 1 (HIV-1) Rev protein; rev; enhances nuclear export of unspliced and incompletely spliced viral mRNAs
   2359..2476    +  misc_feature   cPPT/CTS: central polypurine tract and central termination sequence of HIV-1
   2729..2762    +  protein_bind   loxP: Cre-mediated recombination occurs in the 8-bp core sequence (GCATACAT). Cre recombinase
   2887..2954    +  misc_RNA       tracrRNA (fragment): trans-activating CRISPR RNA for the Streptococcus pyogenes CRISPR/Cas9 system
   3019..4190    +  promoter       EF-1α promoter: strong constitutive promoter for human elongation factor EF-1α
   4202..4798    +  CDS            PuroR: puromycin N-acetyltransferase; pac from Streptomyces alboniger; confers resistance to puromycin
   4874..5581    +  CDS            mCherry: mCherry is a basic (constitutively fluorescent) red fluorescent protein published in 2004, derived from Discosoma sp.. It is reported to be a very rapidly-maturing monomer with low acid sensitivity.
   5604..5637    +  protein_bind   loxP: Cre-mediated recombination occurs in the 8-bp core sequence (GCATACAT). Cre recombinase
   5670..5693    +  misc_feature   MCS (fragment): pBluescript multiple cloning site
   5693..6281    +  misc_feature   WPRE: woodchuck hepatitis virus posttranscriptional regulatory element
   6282..6301    +  misc_feature   MCS (fragment): pBluescript multiple cloning site
   6303..6803    +  CDS            nef (fragment): NEF_HV1LA - Experimental evidence at protein level: Swiss-Prot protein existence level 1. Extracellular Nef protein targets CD4(+) T-lymphocytes for apoptosis by interacting with CXCR4 surface receptors. From Human immunodeficiency virus type 1 group M subtype B (isolate Lai) (HIV-1).
   6810..6990    +  LTR            5' LTR (truncated): truncated 5' long terminal repeat (LTR) from HIV-1
   7052..7640    -  rep_origin     ori: high-copy-number ColE1/pMB1/pBR322/pUC origin of replication
   7811..8671    -  CDS            AmpR: β-lactamase; bla; confers resistance to ampicillin, carbenicillin, and related antibiotics
   8672..8776    -  promoter       AmpR promoter: bla
   8835..8887    -  misc_feature   bom (fragment): basis of mobility region from pBR322
