[The description below was written by a language model from this plasmid's Addgene catalogue record and pLannotate feature annotations shown in this document.]
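Description:
pMCB320 sgCdkn1a.1 is a lentiviral CRISPR guide RNA expression plasmid built on the pMCB320 backbone, carrying a single guide directed against mouse Cdkn1a, the gene encoding the cyclin-dependent kinase inhibitor p21. In bacteria it is maintained through a high-copy ColE1/pUC-type origin and selected with ampicillin via the β-lactamase gene. The guide was inserted between BstXI and BlpI sites, both retained, and according to the catalogue entry it is transcribed from a mouse U6 promoter. The automated annotation does not label that promoter, but it does detect the adjoining Streptococcus pyogenes tracrRNA-derived scaffold. The plasmid encodes no Cas9, so the nuclease must be supplied separately in the target cells.

The viral portion has a CMV enhancer/promoter placed ahead of a truncated HIV-1 5' LTR to drive genomic RNA production in packaging cells. This is followed by the Ψ packaging signal with a gag fragment, the Rev response element for nuclear export, and the cPPT/CTS. Downstream of the sgRNA cassette, an EF-1α promoter drives puromycin N-acetyltransferase followed by mCherry, allowing transduced mammalian cells to be drug-selected and tracked by red fluorescence. The annotation does not identify the linker joining these two coding sequences. Two loxP sites flank the region spanning the sgRNA scaffold through mCherry, which would in principle allow Cre-mediated excision of it. A WPRE enhances transcript expression, and a nef fragment and a second truncated LTR close the provirus. The construct is intended for knocking out Cdkn1a in Cas9-expressing mouse cells, and was deposited with a study of the p53 tumour suppression network in which p21 features as a hub.
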