Addgene plasmid #227945: pMCB320 sgCdkn1a.1
Purpose: sgRNA targeting Cdkn1a, mCherry, puromycin resistance, Mammalian expression, Mouse targeting, lentiviral, CRISPR
Depositing lab: Laura Attardi. Depositing organization: Stanford University. Publication: Integrative multiomic approaches reveal ZMAT3 and p21 as conserved hubs in the p53 tumor suppression network. Boutelle AM, Mabene AR, Yao D, Xu H, Wang M, Tang YJ, Lopez SS, Sinha S, Demeter J, Cheng R, Benard BA, McCrea EM, Valente LJ, Drainas AP, Fischer M, Majeti R, Petrov DA, Jackson PK, Yang F, Winslow MM, Bassik MC, Attardi LD. Cell Death Differ. 2025 Apr 22. doi: 10.1038/s41418-025-01513-8. PubMed 40263541.
Backbone
  Vector backbone: pMCB320
  Vector type: Mammalian Expression, Lentiviral, CRISPR
  Selectable markers: Puromycin
Growth in bacteria
  Bacterial resistance: Ampicillin, 100 μg/mL
  Growth temperature: 37°C
  Growth strain: NEB Stable
  Copy number: High Copy
Gene/Insert
  Gene/Insert name: Cdkn1a.1 (alt name: p21)
  gRNA/shRNA sequence: GGAACAGGTCGGACATCACC
  Species: M. musculus (mouse)
  Entrez Gene: Cdkn1a (a.k.a. CAP20, CDKI, CIP1, Cdkn1, P21, SDI1, Waf1, mda6, p21Cip1, p21WAF)
  Promoter: mouse U6
  Cloning method: Restriction Enzyme; 5′ cloning site BstxI (not destroyed); 3′ cloning site BlpI (not destroyed)
  Sequencing primers: 5′ CAGCACAAAAGGAAACTCACC
Resource information
  A portion of this plasmid was derived from a plasmid made by: MCB320 was generated in the Bassik lab and we used as a vector.
Terms and licenses: Academic/Nonprofit Terms; Industry Terms: Not Available to Industry
Depositor comments: Please visit https://doi.org/10.1101/2024.09.17.612743 for bioRxiv preprint.
How to cite: pMCB320 sgCdkn1a.1 was a gift from Laura Attardi (Addgene plasmid # 227945 ; http://n2t.net/addgene:227945 ; RRID:Addgene_227945)
